Addgene plasmid #91178: pTC130
Purpose: BeYDV T-DNA vector expressing TALENs targeting tomato ANT1, selectable marker gene removed from the backbone (template for amplification of the BaeI containing fragment to create pMOD_C0000)
Depositing lab: Daniel Voytas. Depositing organization: University of Minnesota. Publication: A multi-purpose toolkit to enable advanced genome engineering in plants. Cermak T, Curtin SJ, Gil-Humanes J, Cegan R, Kono TJY, Konecna E, Belanto JJ, Starker CG, Mathre JW, Greenstein RL, Voytas DF. Plant Cell. 2017 May 18. pii: tpc.00922.2016. doi: 10.1105/tpc.16.00922. PubMed 28522548.
Backbone
  Vector backbone: pTC110
  Vector type: TALEN
Growth in bacteria
  Bacterial resistance: Kanamycin, 50 μg/mL
  Growth temperature: 37°C
  Growth strain: DH5alpha
  Copy number: High Copy
Gene/Insert
  Gene/Insert name: TALENs targeting tomato ANT1
  Species: Synthetic
  Cloning method: Gibson Cloning
  Sequencing primers: 5′ unknown
Terms and licenses: Academic/Nonprofit Terms; Industry Terms: Not Available to Industry
How to cite: pTC130 was a gift from Daniel Voytas (Addgene plasmid # 91178 ; http://n2t.net/addgene:91178 ; RRID:Addgene_91178)
