[The description below was written by a language model from this plasmid's Addgene catalogue record and pLannotate feature annotations shown in this document.]
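Description:
pTC130 is a 16.5 kb binary T-DNA vector, derived from pTC110, that carries a bean yellow dwarf virus (BeYDV) geminiviral replicon expressing a pair of TALENs directed against the tomato ANT1 gene. It has a dual-host backbone: a ColE1/pBR322-type origin with the bom mobilisation region supports high-copy propagation in E. coli, while the pVS1 oriV with its RepA replication and StaA stability proteins maintains the plasmid in Agrobacterium. Bacterial selection is by kanamycin (aphA-3). Nopaline-type left and right border repeats delimit the DNA transferred to plant cells. According to the catalogue entry, the selectable marker gene has been removed from this version, and the feature table accordingly shows no plant selection cassette.

Within the T-DNA, two short, identically annotated BeYDV movement-protein fragments flank the payload. They probably mark the repeated viral intergenic regions that bound the replicon, although these are not annotated as such. A reverse-oriented BeYDV Rep/RepA coding region lies between them. In such systems, Rep releases and amplifies the circular replicon in the plant nucleus, raising the copy number of the cargo. The cargo is a single CaMV 35S-driven transcript terminated by the Arabidopsis HSP18.2 terminator. It encodes two 3xFLAG-tagged TALE scaffolds, detected through homology of their N- and C-terminal segments to AvrXa10, with unannotated repeat arrays between those segments. Each scaffold is fused to a FokI cleavage domain, and the two are separated by a P2A peptide so that both monomers are produced and can dimerise at the target site.

The record states that the plasmid served as a template for amplifying a BaeI-containing fragment used to build pMOD_C0000, part of a plant genome engineering toolkit. No BaeI element is annotated in the feature table.
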