Features (pLannotate 1.2.2; 24 found; start..end, strand, type, name):
    327..383     +  CDS            MP_BEYDV (fragment): Protein inferred from homology: Swiss-Prot protein existence level 3. Involved in the viral transport within, and between cells. From Bean yellow dwarf virus (BeYDV).
    880..1221    +  promoter       CaMV 35S promoter: strong constitutive promoter from cauliflower mosaic virus
   1301..1324    +  CDS            3xFLAG (fragment): three tandem FLAG® epitope tags
   1322..1888    +  CDS            avrXa10 (fragment): AVX10_XANOO - Experimental evidence at protein level: Swiss-Prot protein existence level 1. Avirulence protein. Induces the hypersensitive response (HR)in rice plants carrying the resistance gene Xa10. Activity depends on the presence of the core repeat domains; replacement with repeat domains from other proteins (AvrBs3 of X.euvesicatoria (AC P14727) or AvrXa7 of this organism) does not elicit the HR. Probably acts as a transcription factor in its host plant (rice) to induce plant resistance or disease. From Xanthomonas oryzae pv. oryzae.
   3887..4075    +  CDS            avrXa10 (fragment): AVX10_XANOO - Experimental evidence at protein level: Swiss-Prot protein existence level 1. Avirulence protein. Induces the hypersensitive response (HR)in rice plants carrying the resistance gene Xa10. Activity depends on the presence of the core repeat domains; replacement with repeat domains from other proteins (AvrBs3 of X.euvesicatoria (AC P14727) or AvrXa7 of this organism) does not elicit the HR. Probably acts as a transcription factor in its host plant (rice) to induce plant resistance or disease. From Xanthomonas oryzae pv. oryzae.
   4082..4669    +  CDS            fokIR (fragment): T2F1_PLAOK - Also known as rfoKI. Experimental evidence at protein level: Swiss-Prot protein existence level 1. Recognizes the double-stranded sequence 5'-GGATG-3'/3'-CATCC- 5' and cleaves respectively 14 bases after G-1 and 13 bases before C-1. From Planomicrobium okeanokoites (Planococcus okeanokoites) (Flavobacterium okeanokoites).
   4685..4734    +  CDS            P2A (fragment): 2A peptide from porcine teschovirus-1 polyprotein Eukaryotic ribosomes fail to insert a peptide bond between the Gly and Pro residues, yielding separate polypeptides.
   4745..4810    +  CDS            3xFLAG: three tandem FLAG® epitope tags, followed by an enterokinase cleavage site
   4808..5374    +  CDS            avrXa10 (fragment): AVX10_XANOO - Experimental evidence at protein level: Swiss-Prot protein existence level 1. Avirulence protein. Induces the hypersensitive response (HR)in rice plants carrying the resistance gene Xa10. Activity depends on the presence of the core repeat domains; replacement with repeat domains from other proteins (AvrBs3 of X.euvesicatoria (AC P14727) or AvrXa7 of this organism) does not elicit the HR. Probably acts as a transcription factor in its host plant (rice) to induce plant resistance or disease. From Xanthomonas oryzae pv. oryzae.
   7373..7561    +  CDS            avrXa10 (fragment): AVX10_XANOO - Experimental evidence at protein level: Swiss-Prot protein existence level 1. Avirulence protein. Induces the hypersensitive response (HR)in rice plants carrying the resistance gene Xa10. Activity depends on the presence of the core repeat domains; replacement with repeat domains from other proteins (AvrBs3 of X.euvesicatoria (AC P14727) or AvrXa7 of this organism) does not elicit the HR. Probably acts as a transcription factor in its host plant (rice) to induce plant resistance or disease. From Xanthomonas oryzae pv. oryzae.
   7568..8155    +  CDS            FokI cleavage domain: nonspecific DNA cleavage domain of the FokI endonuclease (Li et al., 1992) must dimerize to be catalytically active
   8169..8417    +  terminator     HSP terminator: efficient transcription terminator from the Arabidopsis thaliana heat shock protein 18.2 gene (Nagaya et al., 2010)
   8889..9764    -  CDS            REPA_BEYDV: Experimental evidence at protein level: Swiss-Prot protein existence level 1. Implicated in enhancement of V-sense gene expression. Acts a an inhibitor of C-sense gene transcription. From Bean yellow dwarf virus (BeYDV).
  10059..10115   +  CDS            MP_BEYDV (fragment): Protein inferred from homology: Swiss-Prot protein existence level 3. Involved in the viral transport within, and between cells. From Bean yellow dwarf virus (BeYDV).
  10138..10162   +  misc_feature   RB T-DNA repeat: right border repeat from nopaline C58 T-DNA
  10502..10903   +  CDS            Y4CG_SINFN (fragment): Protein inferred from homology: Swiss-Prot protein existence level 3. From Sinorhizobium fredii (strain NBRC 101917 / NGR234).
  11463..12092   +  CDS            pVS1 StaA: stability protein from the Pseudomonas plasmid pVS1 (Heeb et al., 2000)
  12521..13594   +  CDS            pVS1 RepA: replication protein from the Pseudomonas plasmid pVS1 (Heeb et al., 2000)
  13660..13854   +  rep_origin     pVS1 oriV: origin of replication for the Pseudomonas plasmid pVS1 (Heeb et al., 2000)
  14057..14096   +  CDS            rop (fragment): Rop protein, which maintains plasmids at low copy number; rop
  14198..14338   +  misc_feature   bom: basis of mobility region from pBR322
  14524..15112   -  rep_origin     ori: high-copy-number ColE1/pMB1/pBR322/pUC origin of replication
  15199..15993   -  CDS            KanR: aminoglycoside phosphotransferase; aphA-3; confers resistance to kanamycin
  16418..16442   +  misc_feature   LB T-DNA repeat: left border repeat from nopaline C58 T-DNA
>Addgene plasmid #91178 | pTC130 | addgene full sequence | sequence record 182716 | Addgene NGS Result
AGCTCAAAGTTTAACGCGTTAGCAGAAGGCATGTTGTTGTGACTCCGAGGGGTTGCCTCAAACTCTATCT
TATAACCGGCGTGGAGGCATGGAGGCAGGGGTATTTTGGTCATTTTAATAGATAGTGGAAAATGACGTGG
AATTTACTTAAAGACGAAGTCTTTGCGACAAGGGGGGGCCCACGCCGAATTTAATATTACCGGCGTGGCC
CCCCCTTATCGCGAGTGCTTTAGCACGAGCGGTCCAGATTTAAAGTAGAAAATTTCCCGCCCACTAGGGT
TAAAGGTGTTCACACTATAAAAGCATATACGATGTGATGGTATTTGATGGAGCGTATATTGTATCAGGTA
TTTCCGTTGGATACGAATTATTCGTACGACCCTCGGCGCGCCAGATTTGCCTTTTCAATTTCAGAAAGAA
TGCTAACCCACAGATGGTTAGAGAGGCTTACGCAGCAGGTATCATCAAGACGATCTACCCGAGCAATAAT
CTCCAGGAAATCAAATACCTTCCCAAGAAGGTTAAAGATGCAGTCAAAAGATTCAGGACTAACTGCATCA
AGAACACAGAGAAAGATATATTTCTCAAGATCAGAAGTACTATTCCAGTATGGACGATTCAAGGCTTGCT
TCACAAACCAAGGCAAGTAATAGAGATTGGAGTCTCTAAAAAGGTAGTTCCCACTGAATCAAAGGCCATG
GAGTCAAAGATTCAAATAGAGGACCTAACAGAACTCGCCGTAAAGACTGGCGAACAGTTCATACAGAGTC
TCTTACGACTCAATGACAAGAAGAAAATCTTCGTCAACATGGTGGAGCACGACACACTTGTCTACTCCAA
AAATATCAAAGATACAGTCTCAGAAGACCAAAGGGCAATTGAGACTTTTCAACAAAGGGTAATATCCGGA
AACCTCCTCGGATTCCATTGCCCAGCTATCTGTCACTTTATTGTGAAGATAGTGGAAAAGGAAGGTGGCT
CCTACAAATGCCATCATTGCGATAAAGGAAAGGCCATCGTTGAAGATGCCTCTGCCGACAGTGGTCCCAA
AGATGGACCCCCACCCACGAGGAGCATCGTGGAAAAAGAAGACGTTCCAACCACGTCTTCAAAGCAAGTG
GATTGATGTGATATCTCCACTGACGTAAGGGATGACGCACAATCCCACTATCCTTCGCAAGACCCTTCCT
CTATATAAGGAAGTTCATTTCATTTGGAGAGAACACGGGGGACTCCTGCAGGAAAAATGGCTTCCTCCGA
TTATAAGGATCACGATGGCGACTACAAGGACCACGATATTGACTACAAAGACGATGACGATAAAATGGCT
CCTAAGAAAAAGCGCAAAGTCGGTATCCATGGCGTTCCCTCTAGAATGGTGGATCTACGCACGCTCGGCT
ACAGTCAGCAGCAGCAAGAGAAGATCAAACCGAAGGTGCGTTCGACAGTGGCGCAGCACCACGAGGCACT
GGTGGGCCATGGGTTTACACACGCGCACATCGTTGCGCTCAGCCAACACCCGGCAGCGTTAGGGACCGTC
GCTGTCACGTATCAGCACATAATCACGGCGTTGCCAGAGGCGACACACGAAGACATCGTTGGCGTCGGCA
AACAGTGGTCCGGCGCACGCGCCCTGGAGGCCTTGCTCACGGATGCGGGGGAGTTGAGAGGTCCGCCGTT
ACAGTTGGACACAGGCCAACTTGTGAAGATTGCAAAACGTGGCGGCGTGACCGCAATGGAGGCAGTGCAT
GCCAGCAGGAATGCGTTAACAGGTGCCCCCCTGAACCTGACCCCGGACCAAGTGGTGGCTATCGCCAGCA
ACATTGGCGGCAAGCAAGCGCTCGAAACGGTGCAGCGGCTGTTGCCGGTGCTGTGCCAGGACCATGGCCT
GACCCCGGACCAAGTGGTGGCTATCGCCAGCAACAATGGCGGCAAGCAAGCGCTCGAAACGGTGCAGCGG
CTGTTGCCGGTGCTGTGCCAGGACCATGGCCTGACCCCGGACCAAGTGGTGGCTATCGCCAGCAACGGTG
GCGGCAAGCAAGCGCTCGAAACGGTGCAGCGGCTGTTGCCGGTGCTGTGCCAGGACCATGGCCTGACCCC
GGACCAAGTGGTGGCTATCGCCAGCAACGGTGGCGGCAAGCAAGCGCTCGAAACGGTGCAGCGGCTGTTG
CCGGTGCTGTGCCAGGACCATGGCCTGACCCCGGACCAAGTGGTGGCTATCGCCAGCAACATTGGCGGCA
AGCAAGCGCTCGAAACGGTGCAGCGGCTGTTGCCGGTGCTGTGCCAGGACCATGGCCTGACTCCGGACCA
AGTGGTGGCTATCGCCAGCCACGATGGCGGCAAGCAAGCGCTCGAAACGGTGCAGCGGCTGTTGCCGGTG
CTGTGCCAGGACCATGGCCTGACCCCGGACCAAGTGGTGGCTATCGCCAGCAACATTGGCGGCAAGCAAG
CGCTCGAAACGGTGCAGCGGCTGTTGCCGGTGCTGTGCCAGGACCATGGCCTGACCCCGGACCAAGTGGT
GGCTATCGCCAGCAACATTGGCGGCAAGCAAGCGCTCGAAACGGTGCAGCGGCTGTTGCCGGTGCTGTGC
CAGGACCATGGCCTGACCCCGGACCAAGTGGTGGCTATCGCCAGCAACGGTGGCGGCAAGCAAGCGCTCG
AAACGGTGCAGCGGCTGTTGCCGGTGCTGTGCCAGGACCATGGCCTGACCCCGGACCAAGTGGTGGCTAT
CGCCAGCAACGGTGGCGGCAAGCAAGCGCTCGAAACGGTGCAGCGGCTGTTGCCGGTGCTGTGCCAGGAC
CATGGCCTGACCCCGGACCAAGTGGTGGCTATCGCCAGCAACGGTGGCGGCAAGCAAGCGCTCGAAACGG
TGCAGCGGCTGTTGCCGGTGCTGTGCCAGGACCATGGCCTGACCCCGGACCAAGTGGTGGCTATCGCCAG
CAACATTGGCGGCAAGCAAGCGCTCGAAACGGTGCAGCGGCTGTTGCCGGTGCTGTGCCAGGACCATGGC
CTGACCCCGGACCAAGTGGTGGCTATCGCCAGCAACATTGGCGGCAAGCAAGCGCTCGAAACGGTGCAGC
GGCTGTTGCCGGTGCTGTGCCAGGACCATGGCCTGACCCCGGACCAAGTGGTGGCTATCGCCAGCAACGG
TGGCGGCAAGCAAGCGCTCGAAACGGTGCAGCGGCTGTTGCCGGTGCTGTGCCAGGACCATGGCCTGACC
CCGGACCAAGTGGTGGCTATCGCCAGCAACATTGGCGGCAAGCAAGCGCTCGAAACGGTGCAGCGGCTGT
TGCCGGTGCTGTGCCAGGACCATGGCCTGACTCCGGACCAAGTGGTGGCTATCGCCAGCCACGATGGCGG
CAAGCAAGCGCTCGAAACGGTGCAGCGGCTGTTGCCGGTGCTGTGCCAGGACCATGGCCTGACCCCGGAC
CAAGTGGTGGCTATCGCCAGCAACATTGGCGGCAAGCAAGCGCTCGAAACGGTGCAGCGGCTGTTGCCGG
TGCTGTGCCAGGACCATGGCCTGACTCCGGACCAAGTGGTGGCTATCGCCAGCCACGATGGCGGCAAGCA
AGCGCTCGAAACGGTGCAGCGGCTGTTGCCGGTGCTGTGCCAGGACCATGGCCTGACTCCGGACCAAGTG
GTGGCTATCGCCAGCCACGATGGCGGCAAGCAAGCGCTCGAAACGGTGCAGCGGCTGTTGCCGGTGCTGT
GCCAGGACCATGGCCTGACCCCGGACCAAGTGGTGGCTATCGCCAGCAACGGTGGCGGCAAGCAAGCGCT
CGAAACGGTGCAGCGGCTGTTGCCGGTGCTGTGCCAGGACCATGGCCTGACCCCGGACCAAGTGGTGGCT
ATCGCCAGCAACGGTGGCGGCAAGCAAGCGCTCGAAAGCATTGTGGCCCAGCTGAGCCGGCCTGATCCGG
CGTTGGCCGCGTTGACCAACGACCACCTCGTCGCCTTGGCCTGCCTCGGCGGACGTCCTGCCATGGATGC
AGTGAAAAAGGGATTGCCGCACGCGCCGGAATTGATCAGAAGAGTCAATCGCCGTATTGGCGAACGCACG
TCCCATCGCGTTGCCGGATCCCAGCTGGTGAAGTCCGAGCTGGAAGAAAAAAAGAGCGAGCTGCGCCACA
AGCTCAAGTACGTGCCCCACGAGTACATCGAGCTGATCGAGATCGCCCGCAACAGCACCCAAGACCGCAT
CCTGGAGATGAAAGTGATGGAGTTCTTCATGAAGGTGTACGGCTACCGCGGCAAGCACCTGGGCGGCTCC
CGCAAGCCCGATGGCGCCATCTACACCGTGGGCTCCCCCATCGACTATGGCGTCATTGTCGACACCAAGG
CCTACTCCGGCGGCTACAACTTACCCATCGGTCAGGCCGACGAGATGCAACGCTACGTGAAGGAGAACCA
GACCCGCAATAAGCACATTAATCCCAACGAGTGGTGGAAGGTGTACCCCTCCTCCGTGACCGAGTTCAAA
TTCCTGTTCGTGTCCGGCCACTTCAAGGGCAATTATAAGGCCCAACTGACCCGCCTGAACCGCAAGACCA
ACTGCAACGGCGCCGTGCTGTCCGTGGAGGAACTGCTGATCGGCGGCGAGATGATCAAGGCTGGTACCCT
GACCCTGGAAGAGGTGCGCCGCAAGTTCAACAATGGTGAAATCAATTTCAGGTCCGGAAGCGGCGCCACG
AACTTCTCTCTGTTAAAGCAAGCAGGTGACGTGGAAGAAAACCCAGGGCCCATGGACTACAAAGACCATG
ACGGTGATTATAAAGATCATGACATCGATTACAAGGATGACGATGACAAGATGGCCCCCAAGAAGAAGAG
GAAGGTGGGCATTCACGGGGTGCCGGCTAGCATGGTGGATCTACGCACGCTCGGCTACAGTCAGCAGCAG
CAAGAGAAGATCAAACCGAAGGTGCGTTCGACAGTGGCGCAGCACCACGAGGCACTGGTGGGCCATGGGT
TTACACACGCGCACATCGTTGCGCTCAGCCAACACCCGGCAGCGTTAGGGACCGTCGCTGTCACGTATCA
GCACATAATCACGGCGTTGCCAGAGGCGACACACGAAGACATCGTTGGCGTCGGCAAACAGTGGTCCGGC
GCACGCGCCCTGGAGGCCTTGCTCACGGATGCGGGGGAGTTGAGAGGTCCGCCGTTACAGTTGGACACAG
GCCAACTTGTGAAGATTGCAAAACGTGGCGGCGTGACCGCAATGGAGGCAGTGCATGCATCGCGCAATGC
ACTGACGGGTGCCCCCCTGAACCTGACCCCGGACCAAGTGGTGGCTATCGCCAGCAACGGTGGCGGCAAG
CAAGCGCTCGAAACGGTGCAGCGGCTGTTGCCGGTGCTGTGCCAGGACCATGGCCTGACCCCGGACCAAG
TGGTGGCTATCGCCAGCAACGGTGGCGGCAAGCAAGCGCTCGAAACGGTGCAGCGGCTGTTGCCGGTGCT
GTGCCAGGACCATGGCCTGACCCCGGACCAAGTGGTGGCTATCGCCAGCAACGGTGGCGGCAAGCAAGCG
CTCGAAACGGTGCAGCGGCTGTTGCCGGTGCTGTGCCAGGACCATGGCCTGACCCCGGACCAAGTGGTGG
CTATCGCCAGCAACGGTGGCGGCAAGCAAGCGCTCGAAACGGTGCAGCGGCTGTTGCCGGTGCTGTGCCA
GGACCATGGCCTGACCCCGGACCAAGTGGTGGCTATCGCCAGCAACATTGGCGGCAAGCAAGCGCTCGAA
ACGGTGCAGCGGCTGTTGCCGGTGCTGTGCCAGGACCATGGCCTGACCCCGGACCAAGTGGTGGCTATCG
CCAGCAACGGTGGCGGCAAGCAAGCGCTCGAAACGGTGCAGCGGCTGTTGCCGGTGCTGTGCCAGGACCA
TGGCCTGACCCCGGACCAAGTGGTGGCTATCGCCAGCAACGGTGGCGGCAAGCAAGCGCTCGAAACGGTG
CAGCGGCTGTTGCCGGTGCTGTGCCAGGACCATGGCCTGACCCCGGACCAAGTGGTGGCTATCGCCAGCA
ACAATGGCGGCAAGCAAGCGCTCGAAACGGTGCAGCGGCTGTTGCCGGTGCTGTGCCAGGACCATGGCCT
GACCCCGGACCAAGTGGTGGCTATCGCCAGCAACGGTGGCGGCAAGCAAGCGCTCGAAACGGTGCAGCGG
CTGTTGCCGGTGCTGTGCCAGGACCATGGCCTGACTCCGGACCAAGTGGTGGCTATCGCCAGCCACGATG
GCGGCAAGCAAGCGCTCGAAACGGTGCAGCGGCTGTTGCCGGTGCTGTGCCAGGACCATGGCCTGACCCC
GGACCAAGTGGTGGCTATCGCCAGCAACGGTGGCGGCAAGCAAGCGCTCGAAACGGTGCAGCGGCTGTTG
CCGGTGCTGTGCCAGGACCATGGCCTGACCCCGGACCAAGTGGTGGCTATCGCCAGCAACATTGGCGGCA
AGCAAGCGCTCGAAACGGTGCAGCGGCTGTTTCCGGTRCTGTGCCAGGACCATGGCCTGACCCCGGACCA
AGTGGTGGCTATCGCCAGCAACGGTGGCGGCAAGCAAGCGCTCGAAACGGTGCAGCGGCTGTTGCCGGTG
CTGTGCCAGGACCATGGCCTGACCCCGGACCAAGTGGTGGCTATCGCCAGCAACATTGGCGGCAAGCAAG
CGCTCGAAACGGTGCAGCGGCTGTTGCCGGTGCTGTGCCAGGACCATGGCCTGACCCCGGACCAAGTGGT
GGCTATCGCCAGCAACGGTGGCGGCAAGCAAGCGCTCGAAACGGTGCAGCGGCTGTTGCCGGTGCTGTGC
CAGGACCATGGCCTGACCCCGGACCAAGTGGTGGCTATCGCCAGCAACGGTGGCGGCAAGCAAGCGCTCG
AAACGGTGCAGCGGCTGTTGCCGGTGCTGTGCCAGGACCATGGCCTGACCCCGGACCAAGTGGTGGCTAT
CGCCAGCAACGGTGGCGGCAAGCAAGCGCTCGAAACGGTGCAGCGGCTGTTGCCGGTGCTGTGCCAGGAC
CATGGCCTGACCCCGGACCAAGTGGTGGCTATCGCCAGCAACATTGGCGGCAAGCAAGCGCTCGAAACGG
TGCAGCGGCTGTTGCCGGTGCTGTGCCAGGACCATGGCCTGACTCCGGACCAAGTGGTGGCTATCGCCAG
CCACGATGGCGGCAAGCAAGCGCTCGAAACGGTGCAGCGGCTGTTGCCGGTGCTGTGCCAGGACCATGGC
CTGACCCCGGACCAAGTGGTGGCTATCGCCAGCAACGGTGGCGGCAAGCAAGCGCTCGAAACGGTGCAGC
GGCTGTTGCCGGTGCTGTGCCAGGACCATGGCCTGACCCCGGACCAAGTGGTGGCTATCGCCAGCAACGG
TGGCGGCAAGCAAGCGCTCGAAAGCATTGTGGCCCAGCTGAGCCGGCCTGATCCGGCGTTGGCCGCGTTG
ACCAACGATCATCTGGTGGCACTCGCGTGCCTCGGCGGACGTCCTGCCATGGATGCAGTGAAAAAGGGAT
TGCCGCACGCGCCGGAATTGATCAGAAGAGTCAATCGCCGTATTGGCGAACGCACGTCCCATCGCGTTGC
CAGATCTCAACTAGTCAAAAGTGAACTGGAGGAGAAGAAATCTGAACTTCGTCATAAATTGAAATATGTG
CCTCATGAATATATTGAATTAATTGAAATTGCCAGAAATTCCACTCAGGATAGAATTCTTGAAATGAAGG
TAATGGAATTTTTTATGAAAGTTTATGGATATAGAGGTAAACATTTGGGTGGATCAAGGAAACCGGACGG
AGCAATTTATACTGTCGGATCTCCTATTGATTACGGTGTGATCGTGGATACTAAAGCTTATAGCGGAGGT
TATAATCTGCCAATTGGCCAAGCAGATGAAATGGAGCGATATGTCGAAGAAAATCAAACACGAGACAAAC
ATCTCAACCCTAATGAATGGTGGAAAGTCTATCCATCTTCTGTAACGGAATTTAAGTTTTTATTTGTGAG
TGGTCACTTTAAAGGAAACTACAAAGCTCAGCTTACACGATTAAATCATATCACTAATTGTAATGGAGCT
GTTCTTAGTGTAGAAGAGCTTTTAATTGGTGGAGAAATGATTAAAGCCGGCACATTAACCTTAGAGGAAG
TGAGGCGGAAATTTAATAACGGCGAGATAAACTTTTAATAGCTCGAGATATGAAGATGAAGATGAAATAT
TTGGTGTGTCAAATAAAAAGCTTGTGTGCTTAAGTTTGTGTTTTTTTCTTGGCTTGTTGTGTTATGAATT
TGTGGCTTTTTCTAATATTAAATGAATGTAAGATCACATTATAATGAATAAACAAATGTTTCTATAATCC
ATTGTGAATGTTTTGTTGGATCTCTTCTGCAGCATATAACTACTGTATGTGCTATGGTATGGACTATGGA
ATATGATTAAAGATAAGGAGCTTTGGGTACGTCACGTGGCTCGAGCGCGTAGTCCTCGGTAATATCGCAG
AACAAAAGTACCTGATATCGAGTGTACTTCAAGTCAGTGGGAAATCAATAAAATGATTATTTTATGAATA
TATTTCATTGTGCAAGTAGATAGAAATTACATATGTTACATAACACACGAAATAAACAAAAAAAGACAAT
CCAAAAACAAACACCCCAAAAAAAATAATCACTTTAGATAAACTCGTATGAGGAGAGGCACGTTCAGTGA
CTCGACGATTCCCGAGCAAAAAAAGTCTCCCCGTCACACATGTAGTGGGTGACGCAATTATCTTTAAAGT
AATCCTTCTGTTGACTTGTCATTGATAACATCCAGTCTTCGTCAGGATTGCAAAGAATTATAGAAGGGAT
CCCACCTTTTATTTTCTTCTTTTTTCCATATTTAGGGTTGACAGTGAAATCAGACTGGCAACCTATTAAT
TGCTTCCACAATGGGACGAACTTGAAGGGGATGTCGTCGATGATATTATAGGTGGCGTGTTCATCGTAGT
TGGTGAAATCGATGGTACCGTTCCAATAGTTGTGTCGTCCGAGACTTCTAGCCCAGGTGGTCTTTCCGGT
ACGAGTTGGTCCGCAGATGTAGAGGCTGGGGTGTCGGATTCCATTCCTTCCATTGTCCTTGTTAAATCGG
CCATCCATTCAAGGTCAGATTGAGCTTGTTGGTATGAGACAGGATGTATGTAAGTATAAGCGTCTATGCT
TACATGGTATAGATGGGTTTCCCTCCAGGAGTGTAGATCTTCGTGGCAGCGAAGATCTGATTCTGTGAAG
GGCGACACATACGGTTCAGGTTGTGGAGGGAATAATTTGTTGGCTGAATATTCCAGCCATTGAAGCTTTG
TTGCCCATTCATGAGGGAATTCTTCCTTGATCATGTCAAGATATTCCTCCTTAGACGTTGCAGTCTGGAT
AATAGTTCTCCATCGTGCGTCAGATTTGCGAGGAGAAACCTTATGATCTCGGAAATCTCCTCTGGTTTTA
ATATCTCCGTCCTTTGATATGTAATCAAGGACTTGTTTAGAGTTTCTAGCTGGCTGGATATTAGGGTGAT
TTCCTTCAAAATCGAAAAAAGAAGGATCCCTAATACAAGGTTTTTTATCAAGCTGGAGAAGAGCATGATA
GTGGGTAGTGCCATCTTGATGAAGCTCAGAAGCAACACCAAGGAAGAAAATAAGAAAAGGTGTGAGTTTC
TCCCAGAGAAACTGGAATAAATCATCTCTTTGAGATGAGCACTTGGGATAGGTAAGGAAAACATATTTAG
ATTGGAGTCTGAAGTTCTTACTAGCAGAAGGCATGTTGTTGTGACTCCGAGGGGTTGCCTCAAACTCTAT
CTTATAACCGGCGTGGAGGCATGGAGGCAGGGGTATTTTGGTCATTTTAATAGATAGTGGAAAATGACGT
GGAATTTACTTAAAGACGAAGTCTTTGCGACAAGGGGGGGCCCACGCCGAATTTAATATTACCGGCGTGG
CCCCCCCTTATCGCGAGTGCTTTAGCACGAGCGGTCCAGATTTAAAGTAGAAAATTTCCCGCCCACTAGG
GTTAAAGGTGTTCACACTATAAAAGCATATACGATGTGATGGTATTTGATGGAGCGTATATTGTATCAGG
TATTTCCGTTGGATACGAATTATTCGTACGACCCTCATAGTTTAAACTATCAGTGTTTGACAGGATATAT
TGGCGGGTAAACCTAAGAGAAAAGAGCGTTTATTAGAATAATCGGATATTTAAAAGGGCGTGAAAAGGTT
TATCCGTTCGTCCATTTGTATGTGCATGCCAACCACAGGGTTCCCCTCGGGATCAAAGTACTTTGATCCA
ACCCCTCCGCTGCTATAGTGCAGTCGGCTTCTGACGTTCAGTGCAGCCGTCTTCTGAAAACGACATGTCG
CACAAGTCCTAAGTTACGCGACAGGCTGCCGCCCTGCCCTTTTCCTGGCGTTTTCTTGTCGCGTGTTTTA
GTCGCATAAAGTAGAATACTTGCGACTAGAACCGGAGACATTACGCCATGAACAAGAGCGCCGCCGCTGG
CCTGCTGGGCTATGCCCGCGTCAGCACCGACGACCAGGACTTGACCAACCAACGGGCCGAACTGCACGCG
GCCGGCTGCACCAAGCTGTTTTCCGAGAAGATCACCGGCACCAGGCGCGACCGCCCGGAGCTGGCCAGGA
TGCTTGACCACCTACGCCCTGGCGACGTTGTGACAGTGACCAGGCTAGACCGCCTGGCCCGCAGCACCCG
CGACCTACTGGACATTGCCGAGCGCATCCAGGAGGCCGGCGCGGGCCTGCGTAGCCTGGCAGAGCCGTGG
GCCGACACCACCACGCCGGCCGGCCGCATGGTGTTGACCGTGTTCGCCGGCATTGCCGAGTTCGAGCGTT
CCCTAATCATCGACCGCACCCGGAGCGGGCGCGAGGCCGCCAAGGCCCGAGGCGTGAAGTTTGGCCCCCG
CCCTACCCTCACCCCGGCACAGATCGCGCACGCCCGCGAGCTGATCGACCAGGAAGGCCGCACCGTGAAA
GAGGCGGCTGCACTGCTTGGCGTGCATCGCTCGACCCTGTACCGCGCACTTGAGCGCAGCGAGGAAGTGA
CGCCCACCGAGGCCAGGCGGCGCGGTGCCTTCCGTGAGGACGCATTGACCGAGGCCGACGCCCTGGCGGC
CGCCGAGAATGAACGCCAAGAGGAACAAGCATGAAACCGCACCAGGACGGCCAGGACGAACCGTTTTTCA
TTACCGAAGAGATCGAGGCGGAGATGATCGCGGCCGGGTACGTGTTCGAGCCGCCCGCGCACGGCTCAAC
CGTGCGGCTGCATGAAATCCTGGCCGGTTTGTCTGATGCCAAGCTGGCGGCCTGGCCGGCCAGCTTGGCC
GCTGAAGAAACCGAGCGCCGCCGTCTAAAAAGGTGATGTGTATTTGAGTAAAACAGCTTGCGTCATGCGG
TCGCTGCGTATATGATGCGATGAGTAAATAAACAAATACGCAAGGGGAACGCATGAAGGTTATCGCTGTA
CTTAACCAGAAAGGCGGGTCAGGCAAGACGACCATCGCAACCCATCTAGCCCGCGCCCTGCAACTCGCCG
GGGCCGATGTTCTGTTAGTCGATTCCGATCCCCAGGGCAGTGCCCGCGATTGGGCGGCCGTGCGGGAAGA
TCAACCGCTAACCGTTGTCGGCATCGACCGCCCGACGATTGACCGCGACGTGAAGGCCATCGGCCGGCGC
GACTTCGTAGTGATCGACGGAGCGCCCCAGGCGGCGGACTTGGCTGTGTCCGCGATCAAGGCAGCCGACT
TCGTGCTGATTCCGGTGCAGCCAAGCCCTTACGACATATGGGCCACCGCCGACCTGGTGGAGCTGGTTAA
GCAGCGCATTGAGGTCACGGATGGAAGGCTACAAGCGGCCTTTGTCGTGTCGCGGGCGATCAAAGGCACG
CGCATCGGCGGTGAGGTTGCCGAGGCGCTGGCCGGGTACGAGCTGCCCATTCTTGAGTCCCGTATCACGC
AGCGCGTGAGCTACCCAGGCACTGCCGCCGCCGGCACAACCGTTCTTGAATCAGAACCCGAGGGCGACGC
TGCCCGCGAGGTCCAGGCGCTGGCCGCTGAAATTAAATCAAAACTCATTTGAGTTAATGAGGTAAAGAGA
AAATGAGCAAAAGCACAAACACGCTAAGTGCCGGCCGTCCGAGCGCACGCAGCAGCAAGGCTGCAACGTT
GGCCAGCCTGGCAGACACGCCAGCCATGAAGCGGGTCAACTTTCAGTTGCCGGCGGAGGATCACACCAAG
CTGAAGATGTACGCGGTACGCCAAGGCAAGACCATTACCGAGCTGCTATCTGAATACATCGCGCAGCTAC
CAGAGTAAATGAGCAAATGAATAAATGAGTAGATGAATTTTAGCGGCTAAAGGAGGCGGCATGGAAAATC
AAGAACAACCAGGCACCGACGCCGTGGAATGCCCCATGTGTGGAGGAACGGGCGGTTGGCCAGGCGTAAG
CGGCTGGGTTGCCTGCCGGCCCTGCAATGGCACTGGAACCCCCAAGCCCGAGGAATCGGCGTGAGCGGTC
GCAAACCATCCGGCCCGGTACAAATCGGCGCGGCGCTGGGTGATGACCTGGTGGAGAAGTTGAAGGCCGC
GCAGGCCGCCCAGCGGCAACGCATCGAGGCAGAAGCACGCCCCGGTGAATCGTGGCAAGCGGCCGCTGAT
CGAATCCGCAAAGAATCCCGGCAACCGCCGGCAGCCGGTGCGCCGTCGATTAGGAAGCCGCCCAAGGGCG
ACGAGCAACCAGATTTTTTCGTTCCGATGCTCTATGACGTGGGCACCCGCGATAGTCGCAGCATCATGGA
CGTGGCCGTTTTCCGTCTGTCGAAGCGTGACCGACGAGCTGGCGAGGTGATCCGCTACGAGCTTCCAGAC
GGGCACGTAGAGGTTTCCGCAGGGCCGGCCGGCATGGCCAGTGTGTGGGATTACGACCTGGTACTGATGG
CGGTTTCCCATCTAACCGAATCCATGAACCGATACCGGGAAGGGAAGGGAGACAAGCCCGGCCGCGTGTT
CCGTCCACACGTTGCGGACGTACTCAAGTTCTGCCGGCGAGCCGATGGCGGAAAGCAGAAAGACGACCTG
GTAGAAACCTGCATTCGGTTAAACACCACGCACGTTGCCATGCAGCGTACGAAGAAGGCCAAGAACGGCC
GCCTGGTGACGGTATCCGAGGGTGAAGCCTTGATTAGCCGCTACAAGATCGTAAAGAGCGAAACCGGGCG
GCCGGAGTACATCGAGATCGAGCTAGCTGATTGGATGTACCGCGAGATCACAGAAGGCAAGAACCCGGAC
GTGCTGACGGTTCACCCCGATTACTTTTTGATCGATCCCGGCATCGGCCGTTTTCTCTACCGCCTGGCAC
GCCGCGCCGCAGGCAAGGCAGAAGCCAGATGGTTGTTCAAGACGATCTACGAACGCAGTGGCAGCGCCGG
AGAGTTCAAGAAGTTCTGTTTCACCGTGCGCAAGCTGATCGGGTCAAATGACCTGCCGGAGTACGATTTG
AAGGAGGAGGCGGGGCAGGCTGGCCCGATCCTAGTCATGCGCTACCGCAACCTGATCGAGGGCGAAGCAT
CCGCCGGTTCCTAATGTACGGAGCAGATGCTAGGGCAAATTGCCCTAGCAGGGGAAAAAGGTCGAAAAGG
CCTCTTTCCTGTGGATAGCACGTACATTGGGAACCCAAAGCCGTACATTGGGAACCGGAACCCGTACATT
GGGAACCCAAAGCCGTACATTGGGAACCGGTCACACATGTAAGTGACTGATATAAAAGAGAAAAAAGGCG
ATTTTTCCGCCTAAAACTCTTTAAAACTTATTAAAACTCTTAAAACCCGCCTGGCCTGTGCATAACTGTC
TGGCCAGCGCACAGCCGAAGAGCTGCAAAAAGCGCCTACCCTTCGGTCGCTGCGCTCCCTACGCCCCGCC
GCTTCGCGTCGGCCTATCGCGGCCGCTGGCCGCTCAAAAATGGCTGGCCTACGGCCAGGCAATCTACCAG
GGCGCGGACAAGCCGCGCCGTCGCCACTCGACCGCCGGCGCCCACATCAAGGCACCCTGCCTCGCGCGTT
TCGGTGATGACGGTGAAAACCTCTGACACATGCAGCTCCCGGAAACGGTCACAGCTTGTCTGTAAGCGGA
TGCCGGGAGCAGACAAGCCCGTCAGGGCGCGTCAGCGGGTGTTGGCGGGTGTCGGGGCGCAGCCATGACC
CAGTCACGTAGCGATAGCGGAGTGTATACTGGCTTAACTATGCGGCATCAGAGCAGATTGTACTGAGAGT
GCACCATATGCGGTGTGAAATACCGCACAGATGCGTAAGGAGAAAATACCGCATCAGGCGCTCTTCCGCT
TCCTCGCTCACTGACTCGCTGCGCTCGGTCGTTCGGCTGCGGCGAGCGGTATCAGCTCACTCAAAGGCGG
TAATACGGTTATCCACAGAATCAGGGGATAACGCAGGAAAGAACATGTGAGCAAAAGGCCAGCAAAAGGC
CAGGAACCGTAAAAAGGCCGCGTTGCTGGCGTTTTTCCATAGGCTCCGCCCCCCTGACGAGCATCACAAA
AATCGACGCTCAAGTCAGAGGTGGCGAAACCCGACAGGACTATAAAGATACCAGGCGTTTCCCCCTGGAA
GCTCCCTCGTGCGCTCTCCTGTTCCGACCCTGCCGCTTACCGGATACCTGTCCGCCTTTCTCCCTTCGGG
AAGCGTGGCGCTTTCTCATAGCTCACGCTGTAGGTATCTCAGTTCGGTGTAGGTCGTTCGCTCCAAGCTG
GGCTGTGTGCACGAACCCCCCGTTCAGCCCGACCGCTGCGCCTTATCCGGTAACTATCGTCTTGAGTCCA
ACCCGGTAAGACACGACTTATCGCCACTGGCAGCAGCCACTGGTAACAGGATTAGCAGAGCGAGGTATGT
AGGCGGTGCTACAGAGTTCTTGAAGTGGTGGCCTAACTACGGCTACACTAGAAGGACAGTATTTGGTATC
TGCGCTCTGCTGAAGCCAGTTACCTTCGGAAAAAGAGTTGGTAGCTCTTGATCCGGCAAACAAACCACCG
CTGGTAGCGGTGGTTTTTTTGTTTGCAAGCAGCAGATTACGCGCAGAAAAAAAGGATCTCAAGAAGATCC
TTTGATCTTTTCTACGGGGTCTGACGCTCAGTGGAACGAAAACTCACGTTAAGGGATTTTGGTCATGCAT
TCTAGGTACTAAAACAATTCATCCAGTAAAATATAATATTTTATTTTCTCCCAATCAGGCTTGATCCCCA
GTAAGTCAAAAAATAGCTCGACATACTGTTCTTCCCCGATATCCTCCCTGATCGACCGGACGCAGAAGGC
AATGTCATACCACTTGTCCGCCCTGCCGCTTCTCCCAAGATCAATAAAGCCACTTACTTTGCCATCTTTC
ACAAAGATGTTGCTGTCTCCCAGGTCGCCGTGGGAAAAGACAAGTTCCTCTTCGGGCTTTTCCGTCTTTA
AAAAATCATACAGCTCGCGCGGATCTTTAAATGGAGTGTCTTCTTCCCAGTTTTCGCAATCCACATCGGC
CAGATCGTTATTCAGTAAGTAATCCAATTCGGCTAAGCGGCTGTCTAAGCTATTCGTATAGGGACAATCC
GATATGTCGATGGAGTGAAAGAGCCTGATGCACTCCGCATACAGCTCGATAATCTTTTCAGGGCTTTGTT
CATCTTCATACTCTTCCGAGCAAAGGACGCCATCGGCCTCACTCATGAGCAGATTGCTCCAGCCATCATG
CCGTTCAAAGTGCAGGACCTTTGGAACAGGCAGCTTTCCTTCCAGCCATAGCATCATGTCCTTTTCCCGT
TCCACATCATAGGTGGTCCCTTTATACCGGCTGTCCGTCATTTTTAAATATAGGTTTTCATTTTCTCCCA
CCAGCTTATATACCTTAGCAGGAGACATTCCTTCCGTATCTTTTACGCAGCGGTATTTTTCGATCAGTTT
TTTCAATTCCGGTGATATTCTCATTTTAGCCATTTATTATTTCCTTCCTCTTTTCTACAGTATTTAAAGA
TACCCCAAGAAGCTAATTATAACAAGACGAACTCCAATTCACTGTTCCTTGCATTCTAAAACCTTAAATA
CCAGAAAACAGCTTTTTCAAAGTTGTTTTCAAAGTTGGCGTATAACATAGTATCGACGGAGCCGATTTTG
AAACCGCGGTGATCACAGGCAGCAACGCTCTGTCATCGTTACAATCAACATGCTACCCTCCGCGAGATCA
TCCGTGTTTCAAACCCGGCAGCTTAGTTGCCGTTCTTCCGAATAGCATCGGTAACATGAGCAAAGTCTGC
CGCCTTACAACGGCTCTCCCGCTGACGCCGTCCCGGACTGATGGGCTGCCTGTATCGAGTGGTGATTTTG
TGCCGAGCTGCCGGTCGGGGAGCTGTTGGCTGGCTGGTGGCAGGATATATTGTGGTGTAAACAAATTGAC
GCTTAGACAACTTAATAACACATTGCGGACGTWATAACACATTGCGGACGTTTTTAATGTAG
